Addgene plasmid #198813: pJR014
Purpose: Natural light-gated anion channels. In vivo inhibition of neurons using blue light.
Depositing lab: Paul Sternberg. Depositing organization: California Institute of Technology. Publication: A cGAL-UAS bipartite expression toolkit for Caenorhabditis elegans sensory neurons. Nava S, Palma W, Wan X, Oh JY, Gharib S, Wang H, Revanna JS, Tan M, Zhang M, Liu J, Chen CH, Lee JS, Perry B, Sternberg PW. Proc Natl Acad Sci U S A. 2023 Dec 19;120(51):e2221680120. doi: 10.1073/pnas.2221680120. Epub 2023 Dec 14. PubMed 38096407.
Backbone
  Vector backbone: pPD117.01
  Backbone manufacturer: Fire Lab C. elegans Vector Kit
  Vector type: Worm Expression
Growth in bacteria
  Bacterial resistance: Ampicillin, 100 μg/mL
  Growth temperature: 37°C
  Growth strain: DH5alpha
  Copy number: High Copy
Gene/Insert
  Gene/Insert name: 15xUAS::GtACR2::SL2::GFP::let-858 3'UTR
  Species: C. elegans (nematode)
  Insert size (bp): 2481
  Cloning method: Gibson Cloning
Terms and licenses: Academic/Nonprofit Terms; Industry Terms: Not Available to Industry
How to cite: pJR014 was a gift from Paul Sternberg (Addgene plasmid # 198813 ; http://n2t.net/addgene:198813 ; RRID:Addgene_198813)
