[The description below was written by a language model from this plasmid's Addgene catalogue record and pLannotate feature annotations shown in this document.]
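Description:
pJR014 is a C. elegans expression plasmid built on the pPD117.01 backbone from the Fire Lab vector kit and serves as an effector (UAS) construct for the cGAL-UAS bipartite expression system. It is maintained in E. coli as a high-copy plasmid through a ColE1/pUC-type origin and selected with ampicillin via the bla gene under its own promoter. Remnants of the pUC lineage, including a lacI fragment, CAP binding site, lac promoter and operator, and a piece of the multiple cloning site, are also annotated but have no evident role in the worm cassette.

The payload, assembled by Gibson cloning, is recorded as 15xUAS::GtACR2::SL2::GFP::let-858 3'UTR. The feature table confirms three tandem 5X UAS blocks, giving fifteen Gal4-binding sites that make transcription dependent on a cGAL driver supplied from a separate transgene. Downstream lies GtACR2, a natural light-gated anion channel. The automated annotation does not label it, nor the SL2 element or the let-858 3'UTR, but unannotated intervals lie where these parts would be expected. It is followed by an SL2 trans-splicing sequence and an Aequorea victoria-derived GFP variant, with the let-858 3'UTR providing 3' end processing. The SL2 arrangement mimics a nematode operon, so a single transcript yields separate GtACR2 and GFP proteins. Fluorescence therefore reports which cells express the channel without fusing a tag to it. The record does not name the minimal promoter placed between the UAS array and the coding sequence.

When combined with cell-specific cGAL driver strains, such as those for sensory neurons, the construct is used for in vivo inhibition of chosen neurons with blue light.
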