Features (pLannotate 1.2.2; 12 found; start..end, strand, type, name):
     36..130     +  protein_bind   5X UAS: five tandem copies of the "ScaI site" 17-mer CGGAGTACTGTCCTCCG, an upstream activating sequence (UAS) that efficiently binds yeast Gal4 (Webster et al., 1988; Pfeiffer et al., 2010) GAL4
    169..263     +  protein_bind   5X UAS: five tandem copies of the "ScaI site" 17-mer CGGAGTACTGTCCTCCG, an upstream activating sequence (UAS) that efficiently binds yeast Gal4 (Webster et al., 1988; Pfeiffer et al., 2010) GAL4
    302..396     +  protein_bind   5X UAS: five tandem copies of the "ScaI site" 17-mer CGGAGTACTGTCCTCCG, an upstream activating sequence (UAS) that efficiently binds yeast Gal4 (Webster et al., 1988; Pfeiffer et al., 2010) GAL4
    719..736     -  misc_feature   MCS (fragment): pUC18/19 multiple cloning site
   1979..2842    +  CDS            Q80R: Q80R is a fluorescent protein, derived from Aequorea victoria.
   3368..3472    +  promoter       AmpR promoter: bla
   3473..4333    +  CDS            AmpR: β-lactamase; bla; confers resistance to ampicillin, carbenicillin, and related antibiotics
   4504..5092    +  rep_origin     ori: high-copy-number ColE1/pMB1/pBR322/pUC origin of replication
   5275..5367    +  CDS            lacI (fragment): lac repressor; lacI; The lac repressor binds to the lac operator to inhibit transcription in E. coli. This inhibition can be relieved by adding lactose or isopropyl-β-D-thiogalactopyranoside (IPTG).
   5380..5401    +  protein_bind   CAP binding site: CAP binding activates transcription in the presence of cAMP. E. coli catabolite activator protein
   5416..5446    +  promoter       lac promoter: promoter for the E. coli lac operon
   5454..5470    +  protein_bind   lac operator: The lac repressor binds to the lac operator to inhibit transcription in E. coli. This inhibition can be relieved by adding lactose or isopropyl-β-D-thiogalactopyranoside (IPTG). lac repressor encoded by lacI
>Addgene plasmid #198813 | pJR014 | addgene full sequence | sequence record 391683 | Addgene NGS Result
AAGCTTGCTAGCCCATGATTACGCCAAGCTACGGGCGGAGTACTGTCCTCCGAGCGGAGTACTGTCCTCC
GAGCGGAGTACTGTCCTCCGAGCGGAGTACTGTCCTCCGAGCGGAGTACTGTCCTCCGAGCGGAGACTCC
CTAGCCCATGATTACGCCAAGCTACGGGCGGAGTACTGTCCTCCGAGCGGAGTACTGTCCTCCGAGCGGA
GTACTGTCCTCCGAGCGGAGTACTGTCCTCCGAGCGGAGTACTGTCCTCCGAGCGGAGACTCCCTAGCCC
ATGATTACGCCAAGCTACGGGCGGAGTACTGTCCTCCGAGCGGAGTACTGTCCTCCGAGCGGAGTACTGT
CCTCCGAGCGGAGTACTGTCCTCCGAGCGGAGTACTGTCCTCCGAGCGGAGACTCCCTAGGGGCGGCCGC
ACTGACTGGGCCGGCCAAAAATGCATAAGGTTTTGCTGGCACTGTTCTTTATCTTTCTGGCACCAGCATC
CGCACTGGCAGTCTCCGAACCGGCCTGCAGGTCGATTTTTTGCAAATTACGAGCGTTGTAGGGGGCGGAG
CGATAGGTCCTATAGGTTTTGGTATATCATCATTCATTCATTCATTGGTACATTCATTTACCCACCTTCC
TCTTTCTGAGCTTCTCTGGAGTTCTGTGCTTCCTTTTTCCCTTATCTTTATACTGTAATTTTTAACTTTC
AGGCATTGATTGGCGCGCCTCTAGAGGATCCCCGGGATTGGCCAAAGGACCCAAAGGTATGTTTCGAATG
ATACTAACATAACATAGAACATTTTCAGGAGGACCCTTGGCTAGCGTCGACGGTACCGGTAAAAATGGCA
TCACAAGTTGTGTATGGTGAATGGGCATCAACACACACAGAGTGCTACAACATGTCACGAATTGATTCTA
CATTCGTGTCATTGCTTCAGTTGGTCTGGGCAGTCGTGTCAGGATGCCAGACAATCTTCATGATCTCACG
AGCTCCGAAAGTCCCATGGGAATCAGTGTACCTTCCATTCGTTGAGTCTATCACTTACGCCTTGGCCTCA
ACAGGAAATGGAACTCTTCAGATGCGTGACGGTCGATTCTTCCCATGGTCTCGAATGGCATCATGGTTGT
GCACTTGCCCAATCATGTTGGGTCAAATCTCTAACATGGCCTTGGTGAAGTACAAGTCAATCCCATTGAA
CCCGATTGCCCAGGCTGCTTCAATCATTCGAGTGGTGATGGGTATCACAGCCACAATCTCTCCAGCTGAG
TACATGAAGTGGTTGTTCTTCTTCTTCGGTGCAACTTGTCTTGTCTTCGAGTACTCTGTGGTGTTCACAA
TCTTCCAGGTCGGATTGTACGGATTCGAGTCTGTCGGAACACCACTTGCCCAGAAGGTCGTGGTGCGTAT
CAAGATGTTGCGTCTTATCTTCTTCATCGCTTGGACAATGTTCCCGATCGTCTGGTTGATCTCACCAACT
GGTGTCTGCGTCATCCACGAGAATGTCTCTGCAATCCTTTACTTGCTTGCCGACGGACTTTGCAAGAATA
CTTATGGAGTTATCTTGTGGTCAACTGCCTGGGGTGTCCTTGAAGGTAAATGGGACCCAGCTTGCCTTCC
AGGACAGGAGAAGCCAGAAGCTGACGACCCGTTCGGATTGAACCACGAGAAGAACGCTCCACCAAACGAC
GAGGTGAACATCCGAATGTTCGGAAGATGAGGTACCGTAGCTGTCTCATCCTACTTTCACCTAGTTAACT
GCTTGTCTTAAAATCTATGCTTCTCTTTAGTATCTAAAATTTTCCTAGAAGCTTACAAGTATATAAATGG
TCTCTTCTCAATAAAGGTTGTATATTTATTCATCTTATTGAATCTGCCATTTCCTCGTTTTTGCGAGTTT
ATATACCTTCCAATTTTCTTTCTATTGTATTTTCAACTTCTAATTTTAATTCAGGGAAACTGCTGTACCG
GTAGAAAAAATGCTCGAGAGTAAAGGAGAAGAACTTTTCACTGGAGTTGTCCCAATTCTTGTTGAATTAG
ATGGTGATGTTAATGGGCACAAATTTTCTGTCAGTGGAGAGGGTGAAGGTGATGCAACATACGGAAAACT
TACCCTTAAATTTATTTGCACTACTGGAAAACTACCTGTTCCATGGGTAAGTTTAAACATATATATACTA
ACTAACCCTGATTATTTAAATTTTCAGCCAACACTTGTCACTACTTTCTGTTATGGTGTTCAATGCTTCT
CGAGATACCCAGATCATATGAAACGGCATGACTTTTTCAAGAGTGCCATGCCCGAAGGTTATGTACAGGA
AAGAACTATATTTTTCAAAGATGACGGGAACTACAAGACACGTAAGTTTAAACAGTTCGGTACTAACTAA
CCATACATATTTAAATTTTCAGGTGCTGAAGTCAAGTTTGAAGGTGATACCCTTGTTAATAGAATCGAGT
TAAAAGGTATTGATTTTAAAGAAGATGGAAACATTCTTGGACACAAATTGGAATACAACTATAACTCACA
CAATGTATACATCATGGCAGACAAACAAAAGAATGGAATCAAAGTTGTAAGTTTAAACATGATTTTACTA
ACTAACTAATCTGATTTAAATTTTCAGAACTTCAAAATTAGACACAACATTGAAGATGGAAGCGTTCAAC
TAGCAGACCATTATCAACAAAATACTCCAATTGGCGATGGCCCTGTCCTTTTACCAGACAACCATTACCT
GTCCACACAATCTGCCCTTTCGAAAGATCCCAACGAAAAGAGAGACCACATGGTCCTTCTTGAGTTTGTA
ACAGCTGCTGGGATTACACATGGCATGGATGAACTATACAAATAGGAATTCGCTAGCCGGCCATACAAGT
AATCCGGATGATCGACGCCAACGTCGTTGAATTTTCAAATTTTAAATACTGAATATTTGTTTTTTTTCCT
ATTATTTATTTATTCTCTTTGTGTTTTTTTTCTTGCTTTCTAAAAAATTAATTCAATCCAAATCTAAACA
TTTTTTTTTCTCTTTCCGTCTCCCAATTCGTATTCCGCTCCTCTCATCTGAACACAATGTGCAAGTTTAT
TTATCTTCTCGCTTTCATTTCATTAGGACGTGGGGGGAATTGGTGGAAGGGGGAAACACACAAAAGGATG
ATGGAAATGAAATAAGGACACACAATATGCAACAACATTCAATTCAGAAATATGGAGGAAGGTTTAAAAG
AAAACATAAAAATATATAGAGGAGGAAGGAAAACTAGTAAAAAATAAGCAAAGAAATTAGGCGAACGATG
AGAATTGTCCTCGCTTGGGCCCAAAAGGCCTTTTTTTTTTGGCGCCGACGTCAGGTGGCACTTTTCGGGG
AAATGTGCGCGGAACCCCTATTTGTTTATTTTTCTAAATACATTCAAATATGTATCCGCTCATGAGACAA
TAACCCTGATAAATGCTTCAATAATATTGAAAAAGGAAGAGTATGAGTATTCAACATTTCCGTGTCGCCC
TTATTCCCTTTTTTGCGGCATTTTGCCTTCCTGTTTTTGCTCACCCAGAAACGCTGGTGAAAGTAAAAGA
TGCTGAAGATCAGTTGGGTGCACGAGTGGGTTACATCGAACTGGATCTCAACAGCGGTAAGATCCTTGAG
AGTTTTCGCCCCGAAGAACGTTTTCCAATGATGAGCACTTTTAAAGTTCTGCTATGTGGCGCGGTATTAT
CCCGTATTGACGCCGGGCAAGAGCAACTCGGTCGCCGCATACACTATTCTCAGAATGACTTGGTTGAGTA
CTCACCAGTCACAGAAAAGCATCTTACGGATGGCATGACAGTAAGAGAATTATGCAGTGCTGCCATAACC
ATGAGTGATAACACTGCGGCCAACTTACTTCTGACAACGATCGGAGGACCGAAGGAGCTAACCGCTTTTT
TGCACAACATGGGGGATCATGTAACTCGCCTTGATCGTTGGGAACCGGAGCTGAATGAAGCCATACCAAA
CGACGAGCGTGACACCACGATGCCTGTAGCAATGGCAACAACGTTGCGCAAACTATTAACTGGCGAACTA
CTTACTCTAGCTTCCCGGCAACAATTAATAGACTGGATGGAGGCGGATAAAGTTGCAGGACCACTTCTGC
GCTCGGCCCTTCCGGCTGGCTGGTTTATTGCTGATAAATCTGGAGCCGGTGAGCGTGGGTCTCGCGGTAT
CATTGCAGCACTGGGGCCAGATGGTAAGCCCTCCCGTATCGTAGTTATCTACACGACGGGGAGTCAGGCA
ACTATGGATGAACGAAATAGACAGATCGCTGAGATAGGTGCCTCACTGATTAAGCATTGGTAACTGTCAG
ACCAAGTTTACTCATATATACTTTAGATTGATTTAAAACTTCATTTTTAATTTAAAAGGATCTAGGTGAA
GATCCTTTTTGATAATCTCATGACCAAAATCCCTTAACGTGAGTTTTCGTTCCACTGAGCGTCAGACCCC
GTAGAAAAGATCAAAGGATCTTCTTGAGATCCTTTTTTTCTGCGCGTAATCTGCTGCTTGCAAACAAAAA
AACCACCGCTACCAGCGGTGGTTTGTTTGCCGGATCAAGAGCTACCAACTCTTTTTCCGAAGGTAACTGG
CTTCAGCAGAGCGCAGATACCAAATACTGTTCTTCTAGTGTAGCCGTAGTTAGGCCACCACTTCAAGAAC
TCTGTAGCACCGCCTACATACCTCGCTCTGCTAATCCTGTTACCAGTGGCTGCTGCCAGTGGCGATAAGT
CGTGTCTTACCGGGTTGGACTCAAGACGATAGTTACCGGATAAGGCGCAGCGGTCGGGCTGAACGGGGGG
TTCGTGCACACAGCCCAGCTTGGAGCGAACGACCTACACCGAACTGAGATACCTACAGCGTGAGCTATGA
GAAAGCGCCACGCTTCCCGAAGGGAGAAAGGCGGACAGGTATCCGGTAAGCGGCAGGGTCGGAACAGGAG
AGCGCACGAGGGAGCTTCCAGGGGGAAACGCCTGGTATCTTTATAGTCCTGTCGGGTTTCGCCACCTCTG
ACTTGAGCGTCGATTTTTGTGATGCTCGTCAGGGGGGCGGAGCCTATGGAAAAACGCCAGCAACGCGGCC
TTTTTACGGTTCCTGGCCTTTTGCTGGCCTTTTGCTCACATGTTCTTTCCTGCGTTATCCCCTGATTCTG
TGGATAACCGTATTACCGCCTTTGAGTGAGCTGATACCGCTCGCCGCAGCCGAACGACCGAGCGCAGCGA
GTCAGTGAGCGAGGAAGCGGAAGAGCGCCCAATACGCAAACCGCCTCTCCCCGCGCGTTGGCCGATTCAT
TAATGCAGCTGGCACGACAGGTTTCCCGACTGGAAAGCGGGCAGTGAGCGCAACGCAATTAATGTGAGTT
AGCTCACTCATTAGGCACCCCAGGCTTTACACTTTATGCTTCCGGCTCGTATGTTGTGTGGAATTGTGAG
CGGATAACAATTTCACACAGGAAACAGCTATGACCATGATTACGCCAAGCTGTAAGTTTAAACATGATCT
TACTAACTAACTATTCTCATTTAAATTTTCAGAGCTTAAAAATGGCTGAAATCACTCACAACGATGGATA
CGCTAACAACTTGGAAATGAAAT
